Addgene plasmid #176106: mNeonGreen-Paxillin
Purpose: Focal Adhesion marker
Depositing lab: Dorus Gadella. Depositing organization: University of Amsterdam. Publication: Endothelial Focal Adhesions Are Functional Obstacles for Leukocytes During Basolateral Crawling. Arts JJG, Mahlandt EK, Schimmel L, Gronloh MLB, van der Niet S, Klein BJAM, Fernandez-Borja M, van Geemen D, Huveneers S, van Rijssel J, Goedhart J, van Buul JD. Front Immunol. 2021 May 18;12:667213. doi: 10.3389/fimmu.2021.667213. eCollection 2021. PubMed 34084168.
Backbone
  Vector backbone: pLV
  Vector type: Lentiviral
Growth in bacteria
  Bacterial resistance: Ampicillin, 100 μg/mL
  Growth temperature: 30°C
  Growth strain: NEB Stable
  Copy number: High Copy
Gene/Insert
  Gene/Insert name: Paxillin
  Species: H. sapiens (human)
  Entrez Gene: PXN
  Cloning method: Restriction Enzyme; 5′ cloning site Unknown (unknown if destroyed)
Terms and licenses: Academic/Nonprofit Terms; Industry Terms: Not Available to Industry
How to cite: mNeonGreen-Paxillin was a gift from Dorus Gadella (Addgene plasmid # 176106 ; http://n2t.net/addgene:176106 ; RRID:Addgene_176106)
