[The description below was written by a language model from this plasmid's Addgene catalogue record and pLannotate feature annotations shown in this document.]
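Description:
mNeonGreen-Paxillin is a third-generation-style, self-inactivating HIV-1 lentiviral transfer plasmid on a pLV backbone, built to label focal adhesions in mammalian cells. In bacteria it is maintained through a high-copy ColE1/pUC-type origin and selected with ampicillin (AmpR). An f1 origin, an SV40 origin and remnants of pBluescript-type cloning sequences (lac promoter/operator, T3 and T7 promoters, lacZα fragment) are also present in the backbone. The viral portion comprises an RSV promoter driving a truncated 5' LTR, the Ψ packaging signal with a gag fragment, the RRE for Rev-dependent export of the genomic RNA, the cPPT/CTS, and a ΔU3 3' LTR followed by an SV40 polyadenylation signal. This arrangement allows packaging when helper plasmids are supplied in trans and leaves the integrated provirus without LTR promoter activity.

The internal cassette uses the CMV enhancer and promoter to express mNeonGreen, a bright monomeric green/yellow fluorescent protein, placed upstream of the paxillin coding sequence with a short linker derived from a multiple cloning site, which indicates an N-terminal fusion. The catalogue entry lists the insert as human PXN, whereas the automated annotation matched the coding sequence best to chicken paxillin, so the species assignment should be checked against the sequence. Downstream, an EMCV IRES drives puromycin N-acetyltransferase from the same transcript, so transduced cells can be selected with puromycin. A hepatitis B virus post-transcriptional regulatory element follows, and the annotated HBV X and surface antigen fragments probably reflect HBV-derived sequence of this kind. The construct serves as a focal adhesion marker for live-cell fluorescence imaging.
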