Features (pLannotate 1.2.2; 33 found; start..end, strand, type, name):
      6..309     +  enhancer       CMV enhancer: human cytomegalovirus immediate early enhancer
    310..513     +  promoter       CMV promoter: human cytomegalovirus (CMV) immediate early promoter
    589..618     +  misc_feature   MCS (fragment): pBluescript multiple cloning site
    693..1400    +  CDS            mNeonGreen: mNeonGreen is a basic (constitutively fluorescent) green/yellow fluorescent protein published in 2013, derived from Branchiostoma lanceolatum. It is reported to be a very rapidly-maturing monomer with moderate acid sensitivity.
   1401..1421    +  misc_feature   MCS (fragment): multiple cloning site
   1443..3113    +  CDS            PXN: PAXI_CHICK - Experimental evidence at protein level: Swiss-Prot protein existence level 1. Cytoskeletal protein involved in actin-membrane attachment at sites of cell adhesion to the extracellular matrix (focal adhesion). Binds in vitro to vinculin as well as to the SH3 domain of c-SRC and, when tyrosine phosphorylated, to the SH2 domain of v-CRK. From Gallus gallus (Chicken).
   3123..3269    +  CDS            HBsAg (S) (fragment): major/small (S) envelope protein of hepatitis B virus hepatitis B surface antigen
   3389..3851    +  misc_feature   IRES: internal ribosome entry site (IRES) of the encephalomyocarditis virus (EMCV)
   3880..4479    +  CDS            PuroR: puromycin N-acetyltransferase; pac from Streptomyces alboniger; confers resistance to puromycin
   4615..4873    +  ncRNA          HBV PRE 1151-1410: Accession: RF02816 - Hepatitis B virus post-transcriptional regulatory element 1151-1410
   4839..5279    +  CDS            X: X_HBVD3 - Experimental evidence at protein level: Swiss-Prot protein existence level 1. Multifunctional protein that plays a role in silencing host antiviral defenses and promoting viral transcription. Does not seem to be essential for HBV infection. May be directly involved in development of cirrhosis and liver cancer (hepatocellular carcinoma). Most of cytosolic activities involve modulation of cytosolic calcium. The effect on apoptosis is controversial depending on the cell types in which the studies have been conducted. May induce apoptosis by localizing in mitochondria and causing loss of
   5301..5369    +  CDS            nef (fragment): NEF_HV1Z2 - Experimental evidence at protein level: Swiss-Prot protein existence level 1. Extracellular Nef protein targets CD4(+) T-lymphocytes for apoptosis by interacting with CXCR4 surface receptors. From Human immunodeficiency virus type 1 group M subtype D (isolate Z2/CDC-Z34) (HIV-1).
   5371..5604    +  LTR            3' LTR (ΔU3): self-inactivating 3' long terminal repeat (LTR) from HIV-1
   5676..5797    +  polyA_signal   SV40 poly(A) signal: SV40 polyadenylation signal
   5837..5972    +  rep_origin     SV40 ori: SV40 origin of replication
   5993..6011    -  promoter       T7 promoter: promoter for bacteriophage T7 RNA polymerase
   6019..6174    +  CDS            lacZα (fragment): LacZα fragment of β-galactosidase; lacZ fragment
   6179..6607    +  rep_origin     f1 ori (sequence partly withheld): f1 bacteriophage origin of replication; arrow indicates direction of (+) strand synthesis
   6660..6764    +  promoter       AmpR promoter: bla
   6765..7625    +  CDS            AmpR: β-lactamase; bla; confers resistance to ampicillin, carbenicillin, and related antibiotics
   7796..8384    +  rep_origin     ori: high-copy-number ColE1/pMB1/pBR322/pUC origin of replication
   8567..8659    +  CDS            lacI (fragment): lac repressor; lacI; The lac repressor binds to the lac operator to inhibit transcription in E. coli. This inhibition can be relieved by adding lactose or isopropyl-β-D-thiogalactopyranoside (IPTG).
   8672..8693    +  protein_bind   CAP binding site: CAP binding activates transcription in the presence of cAMP. E. coli catabolite activator protein
   8708..8738    +  promoter       lac promoter: promoter for the E. coli lac operon
   8742..8764    +  protein_bind   lac operator (fragment): The lac repressor binds to the lac operator to inhibit transcription in E. coli. This inhibition can be relieved by adding lactose or isopropyl-β-D-thiogalactopyranoside (IPTG). lac repressor encoded by lacI
   8807..8825    +  promoter       T3 promoter: promoter for bacteriophage T3 RNA polymerase
   8853..9079    +  promoter       RSV promoter: Rous sarcoma virus enhancer/promoter
   9080..9260    +  LTR            5' LTR (truncated): truncated 5' long terminal repeat (LTR) from HIV-1
   9307..9432    +  misc_feature   HIV-1 Ψ: packaging signal of human immunodeficiency virus type 1
   9416..9779    +  CDS            HIV-1 gag (fragment): gag protein from human immunodeficiency virus 1; gag
   9925..10158   +  misc_feature   RRE: The Rev response element (RRE) of HIV-1 allows for Rev-dependent mRNA export from the nucleus to the cytoplasm.
  10535..10635   +  CDS            Rev (fragment): human immunodeficiency virus 1 (HIV-1) Rev protein; rev; enhances nuclear export of unspliced and incompletely spliced viral mRNAs
  10649..10766   +  misc_feature   cPPT/CTS: central polypurine tract and central termination sequence of HIV-1
>Addgene plasmid #176106 | mNeonGreen-Paxillin | addgene full sequence | sequence record 346288 | Addgene NGS Result
TTCCGCGTTACATAACTTACGGTAAATGGCCCGCCTGGCTGACCGCCCAACGACCCCCGCCCATTGACGT
CAATAATGACGTATGTTCCCATAGTAACGCCAATAGGGACTTTCCATTGACGTCAATGGGTGGAGTATTT
ACGGTAAACTGCCCACTTGGCAGTACATCAAGTGTATCATATGCCAAGTACGCCCCCTATTGACGTCAAT
GACGGTAAATGGCCCGCCTGGCATTATGCCCAGTACATGACCTTATGGGACTTTCCTACTTGGCAGTACA
TCTACGTATTAGTCATCGCTATTACCATGGTGATGCGGTTTTGGCAGTACATCAATGGGCGTGGATAGCG
GTTTGACTCACGGGGATTTCCAAGTCTCCACCCCATTGACGTCAATGGGAGTTTGTTTTGGCACCAAAAT
CAACGGGACTTTCCAAAATGTCGTAACAACTCCGCCCCATTGACGCAAATGGGCGGTAGGCGTGTACGGT
GGGAGGTCTATATAAGCAGAGCTCGTTTAGTGAACCGTCAGATCGCCTGGAGACGCCATCCACGCTGTTT
TGACCTCCATAGAAGACACCGACTCTAGCTAGAGGATCCCCCGGGCTGCAGGAATTCGGCGCGCCACGCG
TACCGATATCCAGCACAGTGGCGGCCGCTCGAGCCTCTAGACAGCGCTCACCGGTCGCCACCATGGTGAG
CAAGGGCGAGGAGGATAACATGGCCTCTCTCCCAGCGACACATGAGTTACACATCTTTGGCTCCATCAAC
GGTGTGGACTTTGACATGGTGGGTCAGGGCACCGGCAATCCAAATGATGGTTATGAGGAGTTAAACCTGA
AGTCCACCAAGGGTGACCTCCAGTTCTCCCCCTGGATTCTGGTCCCTCATATCGGGTATGGCTTCCATCA
GTACCTGCCCTACCCTGACGGGATGTCGCCTTTCCAGGCCGCCATGGTAGATGGCTCCGGCTACCAAGTC
CATCGCACAATGCAGTTTGAAGATGGTGCCTCCCTTACTGTTAACTACCGCTACACCTACGAGGGAAGCC
ACATCAAAGGAGAGGCCCAGGTGAAGGGGACTGGTTTCCCTGCTGACGGTCCTGTGATGACCAACTCGCT
GACCGCTGCGGACTGGTGCAGGTCGAAGAAGACTTACCCCAACGACAAAACCATCATCAGTACCTTTAAG
TGGAGTTACACCACTGGAAATGGCAAGCGCTACCGGAGCACTGCGCGGACCACCTACACCTTTGCCAAGC
CAATGGCGGCTAACTATCTGAAGAACCAGCCGATGTACGTGTTCCGTAAGACGGAGCTCAAGCACTCCAA
GACCGAGCTCAACTTCAAGGAGTGGCAAAAGGCCTTTACCGATGTGATGGGCATGGACGAGCTGTACAAG
TCCGGACTCAGATCTCGAGCTGCGGCCGCCGGATCCAAGCTTATGGACGACCTCGACGCCCTGCTGGCGG
ACTTGGAGTCTACCACCTCCCACATCTCCAAACGGCCTGTGTTCTTGTCGGAGGAGACCCCCTACTCATA
CCCAACTGGAAACCACACATACCAGGAGATTGCCGTGCCACCCCCCGTCCCCCCACCCCCGTCCAGCGAG
GCCCTCAATGGCACAATCCTTGACCCCTTAGACCAGTGGCAGCCCAGCGGCTCCCGATTCATCCACCAGC
AGCCTCAGTCCTCATCACCTGTGTACGGCTCCAGTGCCAAAACTTCCAGTGTCTCCAACCCTCAGGACAG
TGTTGGCTCTCCGTGCTCCCGAGTGGGTGAGGAGGAGCACGTCTACAGCTTCCCCAACAAGCAGAAATCA
GCTGAGCCTTCACCCACCGTAATGAGCACGTCCCTGGGCAGCAACCTTTCTGAACTCGACCGCCTGCTGC
TGGAACTGAACGCTGTACAGCATAACCCGCCAGGCTTCCCTGCAGATGAGGCCAACTCAAGCCCCCCGCT
TCCTGGGGCCCTGAGCCCCCTCTATGGTGTCCCAGAGACTAACAGCCCCTTGGGAGGCAAAGCTGGGCCC
CTGACGAAAGAGAAGCCTAAGCGGAATGGGGGCCGGGGCCTGGAGGACGTGCGGCCCAGTGTGGAGAGTC
TCTTGGATGAACTGGAGAGCTCCGTGCCCAGCCCCGTCCCTGCCATCACTGTGAACCAGGGCGAGATGAG
CAGCCCGCAGCGCGTCACCTCCACCCAACAGCAGACACGCATCTCGGCCTCCTCTGCCACCAGGGAGCTG
GACGAGCTGATGGCTTCGCTGTCGGATTTCAAGTTCATGGCCCAGGGGAAGACAGGGAGCAGCTCACCCC
CTGGGGGGCCCCCGAAGCCCGGGAGCCAGCTGGACAGCATGCTGGGGAGCCTGCAGTCTGACCTGAACAA
GCTGGGGGTCGCCACAGTCGCCAAAGGAGTCTGCGGGGCCTGCAAGAAGCCCATCGCCGGGCAGGTTGTG
ACCGCCATGGGGAAGACGTGGCACCCCGAGCACTTCGTCTGCACCCACTGCCAGGAGGAGATCGGATCCC
GGAACTTCTTCGAGCGGGATGGACAGCCCTACTGTGAAAAGGACTACCACAACCTCTTCTCCCCGCGCTG
CTACTACTGCAACGGCCCCATCCTGGATAAAGTGGTGACAGCCCTTGACCGGACGTGGCACCCTGAACAC
TTCTTCTGTGCACAGTGTGGAGCCTTCTTTGGTCCCGAAGGGTTCCACGAGAAGGACGGCAAGGCCTACT
GTCGCAAGGACTACTTCGACATGTTCGCACCCAAGTGTGGCGGCTGCGCCCGGGCCATCCTGGAGAACTA
TATCTCAGCCCTCAACACGCTGTGGCATCCTGAGTGCTTTGTGTGCCGGGAATGCTTCACGCCATTCGTG
AACGGCAGCTTCTTCGAGCACGACGGGCAGCCCTACTGTGAGGTGCACTACCACGAGCGGCGCGGCTCGC
TGTGTTCTGGCTGCCAGAAGCCCATCACCGGCCGCTGCATCACCGCCATGGCCAAGAAGTTCCACCCCGA
GCACTTCGTCTGTGCCTTCTGCCTCAAGCAGCTCAACAAGGGCACCTTCAAGGAGCAGAACGACAAGCCT
TACTGTCAGAACTGCTTCCTCAAGCTCTTCTGCTAGGCTAGCCTAGTGCCATTTGTTCAGTGGTTCGTAG
GGCTTTCCCCCACTGTTTGGCTTTCAGTTATATGGATGATGTGGTATTGGGGGCCAAGTCTGTACAGCAT
CTTGAGTCCCTTTTTACCGCTGTTACCAATTTTCTTTTGTCTTTGGGTAAACCCGGGAATTCCGCCCCTC
TCCCCCCCTAACGTTACTGGCCGAAGCCGCTTGGAATAAGGCCGGTGTGCGTTTGTCTATATGTTATTTT
CCACCATATTGCCGTCTTTTGGCAATGTGAGGGCCCGGAAACCTGGCCCTGTCTTCTTGACGAGCATTCC
TAGGGGTCTTTCCCCTCTCGCCAAAGGAATGCAAGGTCTGTTGAATGTCGTGAAGGAAGCAGTTCCTCTG
GAAGCTTCTTGAAGACAAACAACGTCTGTAGCGACCCTTTGCAGGCAGCGGAACCCCCCACCTGGCGACA
GGTGCCTCTGCGGCCAAAAGCCACGTGTATAAGATACACCTGCAAAGGCGGCACAACCCCAGTGCCACGT
TGTGAGTTGGATAGTTGTGGAAAGAGTCAAATGGCTCTCCTCAAGCGTATTCAACAAGGGGCTGAAGGAT
GCCCAGAAGGTACCCCATTGTATGGGATCTGATCTGGGGCCTCGGTGCACATGCTTTACATGTGTTTAGT
CGAGGTTAAAAAAACGTCTAGGCCCCCCGAACCACGGGGACGTGGTTTTCCTTTGAAAAACACGATGATA
ATATGGATATGGCCACAACGGTCGCCACCATGACCGAGTACAAGCCCACGGTGCGCCTCGCCACCCGCGA
CGACGTCCCCAGGGCCGTACGCACCCTCGCCGCCGCGTTCGCCGACTACCCCGCCACGCGCCACACCGTC
GATCCGGACCGCCACATCGAGCGGGTCACCGAGCTGCAAGAACTCTTCCTCACGCGCGTCGGGCTCGACA
TCGGCAAGGTGTGGGTCGCGGACGACGGCGCCGCGGTGGCGGTCTGGACCACGCCGGAGAGCGTCGAAGC
GGGGGCGGTGTTCGCCGAGATCGGCCCGCGCATGGCCGAGTTGAGCGGTTCCCGGCTGGCCGCGCAGCAA
CAGATGGAAGGCCTCCTGGCGCCGCACCGGCCCAAGGAGCCCGCGTGGTTCCTGGCCACCGTCGGCGTCT
CGCCCGACCACCAGGGCAAGGGTCTGGGCAGCGCCGTCGTGCTCCCCGGAGTGGAGGCGGCCGAGCGCGC
CGGGGTGCCCGCCTTCCTGGAGACCTCCGCGCCCCGCAACCTCCCCTTCTACGAGCGGCTCGGCTTCACC
GTCACCGCCGACGTCGAGGTGCCCGAAGGACCGCGCACCTGGTGCATGACCCGCAAGCCCGGTGCCTGAC
GCCCGCCCCACGACCCGCAGCGCCCGACCGAAAGGAGCGCACGACCCCATGCATGTATTCAATCTAAGCA
GGCTTTCACTTTCTCGCCAACTTACAAGGCCTTTCTGTGTAAACAATACCTGAACCTTTACCCCGTTGCC
CGGCAACGGCCAGGTCTGTGCCAAGTGTTTGCTGACGCAACCCCCACTGGCTGGGGCTTGGTCATGGGCC
ATCAGCGCATGCGTGGAACCTTTTCGGCTCCTCTGCCGATCCATACTGCGGAACTCCTAGCCGCTTGTTT
TGCTCGCAGCAGGTCTGGAGCAAACATTATCGGGACTGATAACTCTGTTGTCCTATCCCGCAAATATACA
TCGTTTCCATGGCTGCTAGGCTGTGCTGCCAACTGGATCCTGCGCGGGACGTCCTTTGTTTACGTCCCGT
CGGCGCTGAATCCTGCGGACGACCCTTCTCGGGGTCGCTTGGGACTCTCTCGTCCCCTTCTCCGTCTGCC
GTTCCGACCGACCACGGGGCGCACCTCTCTTTACGCGGACTCCCCGTCTGTGCCTTCTCATCTGCCGGAC
CGTGTGCACTTCGCTTCACCTCTGCACGTCGCATGGAGACCACCGTGAACGCCCACCAAATATTGCCCAA
GGTCTTACATAAGAGGACTCTTGGACTCTCAGCAATGTCAACGACCGACCTTGAGGCATACTTCAAAGAC
TGTTTGTTTAAAGACTGGGAGGAGTTGGGGGAGGAGATTAGGTTAAAGGTCTTTGTACTAGGAGGCTGTA
GGCATAAATTGGTCTGCGCACCAGCACCATGGCGCAATCACTAGAGCGGGGTACCTTTAAGACCAATGAC
TTACAAGGCAGCTGTAGATCTTAGCCACTTTTTAAAAGAAAAGGGGGGACTGGAAGGGCTAATTCACTCC
CAACGAAGACAAGATCTGCTTTTTGCTTGTACTGGGTCTCTCTGGTTAGACCAGATCTGAGCCTGGGAGC
TCTCTGGCTAACTAGGGAACCCACTGCTTAAGCCTCAATAAAGCTTGCCTTGAGTGCTTCAAGTAGTGTG
TGCCCGTCTGTTGTGTGACTCTGGTAACTAGAGATCCCTCAGACCCTTTTAGTCAGTGTGGAAAATCTCT
AGCAGTAGTAGTTCATGTCATCTTATTATTCAGTATTTATAACTTGCAAAGAAATGAATATCAGAGAGTG
AGAGGAACTTGTTTATTGCAGCTTATAATGGTTACAAATAAAGCAATAGCATCACAAATTTCACAAATAA
AGCATTTTTTTCACTGCATTCTAGTTGTGGTTTGTCCAAACTCATCAATGTATCTTATCATGTCTGGCTC
TAGCTATCCCGCCCCTAACTCCGCCCATCCCGCCCCTAACTCCGCCCAGTTCCGCCCATTCTCCGCCCCA
TGGCTGACTAATTTTTTTTATTTATGCAGAGGCCGAGGCCGCCTCGGCCTCTGAGCTATTCCAGAAGTAG
TGAGGAGGCTTTTTTGGAGGCCTAGGGACGTACCCAATTCGCCCTATAGTGAGTCGTATTACGCGCGCTC
ACTGGCCGTCGTTTTACAACGTCGTGACTGGGAAAACCCTGGCGTTACCCAACTTAATCGCCTTGCAGCA
CATCCCCCTTTCGCCAGCTGGCGTAATAGCGAAGAGGCCCGCACCGATCGCCCTTCCCAACAGTTGCGCA
GCCTGAATGGCGAATGGG
[124 nt withheld, positions 6179-6302]
C
[91 nt withheld, positions 6304-6394]
A
[49 nt withheld, positions 6396-6444]
CCTTTGACGTTGGAGTCCACGTTCTTT
[37 nt withheld, positions 6472-6508]
ACCCTATCTCGGTCTATTCTTTTGATTTATAAGGGATTTTGCCGATTTCGGCCTATTGGTTAAAAAATGA
GCTGATTTAACAAAAATTTAACGCGAATTTTAACAAAATATTAACGCTTACAATTTAGGTGGCACTTTTC
GGGGAAATGTGCGCGGAACCCCTATTTGTTTATTTTTCTAAATACATTCAAATATGTATCCGCTCATGAG
ACAATAACCCTGATAAATGCTTCAATAATATTGAAAAAGGAAGAGTATGAGTATTCAACATTTCCGTGTC
GCCCTTATTCCCTTTTTTGCGGCATTTTGCCTTCCTGTTTTTGCTCACCCAGAAACGCTGGTGAAAGTAA
AAGATGCTGAAGATCAGTTGGGTGCACGAGTGGGTTACATCGAACTGGATCTCAACAGCGGTAAGATCCT
TGAGAGTTTTCGCCCCGAAGAACGTTTTCCAATGATGAGCACTTTTAAAGTTCTGCTATGTGGCGCGGTA
TTATCCCGTATTGACGCCGGGCAAGAGCAACTCGGTCGCCGCATACACTATTCTCAGAATGACTTGGTTG
AGTACTCACCAGTCACAGAAAAGCATCTTACGGATGGCATGACAGTAAGAGAATTATGCAGTGCTGCCAT
AACCATGAGTGATAACACTGCGGCCAACTTACTTCTGACAACGATCGGAGGACCGAAGGAGCTAACCGCT
TTTTTGCACAACATGGGGGATCATGTAACTCGCCTTGATCGTTGGGAACCGGAGCTGAATGAAGCCATAC
CAAACGACGAGCGTGACACCACGATGCCTGTAGCAATGGCAACAACGTTGCGCAAACTATTAACTGGCGA
ACTACTTACTCTAGCTTCCCGGCAACAATTAATAGACTGGATGGAGGCGGATAAAGTTGCAGGACCACTT
CTGCGCTCGGCCCTTCCGGCTGGCTGGTTTATTGCTGATAAATCTGGAGCCGGTGAGCGTGGGTCTCGCG
GTATCATTGCAGCACTGGGGCCAGATGGTAAGCCCTCCCGTATCGTAGTTATCTACACGACGGGGAGTCA
GGCAACTATGGATGAACGAAATAGACAGATCGCTGAGATAGGTGCCTCACTGATTAAGCATTGGTAACTG
TCAGACCAAGTTTACTCATATATACTTTAGATTGATTTAAAACTTCATTTTTAATTTAAAAGGATCTAGG
TGAAGATCCTTTTTGATAATCTCATGACCAAAATCCCTTAACGTGAGTTTTCGTTCCACTGAGCGTCAGA
CCCCGTAGAAAAGATCAAAGGATCTTCTTGAGATCCTTTTTTTCTGCGCGTAATCTGCTGCTTGCAAACA
AAAAAACCACCGCTACCAGCGGTGGTTTGTTTGCCGGATCAAGAGCTACCAACTCTTTTTCCGAAGGTAA
CTGGCTTCAGCAGAGCGCAGATACCAAATACTGTTCTTCTAGTGTAGCCGTAGTTAGGCCACCACTTCAA
GAACTCTGTAGCACCGCCTACATACCTCGCTCTGCTAATCCTGTTACCAGTGGCTGCTGCCAGTGGCGAT
AAGTCGTGTCTTACCGGGTTGGACTCAAGACGATAGTTACCGGATAAGGCGCAGCGGTCGGGCTGAACGG
GGGGTTCGTGCACACAGCCCAGCTTGGAGCGAACGACCTACACCGAACTGAGATACCTACAGCGTGAGCT
ATGAGAAAGCGCCACGCTTCCCGAAGGGAGAAAGGCGGACAGGTATCCGGTAAGCGGCAGGGTCGGAACA
GGAGAGCGCACGAGGGAGCTTCCAGGGGGAAACGCCTGGTATCTTTATAGTCCTGTCGGGTTTCGCCACC
TCTGACTTGAGCGTCGATTTTTGTGATGCTCGTCAGGGGGGCGGAGCCTATGGAAAAACGCCAGCAACGC
GGCCTTTTTACGGTTCCTGGCCTTTTGCTGGCCTTTTGCTCACATGTTCTTTCCTGCGTTATCCCCTGAT
TCTGTGGATAACCGTATTACCGCCTTTGAGTGAGCTGATACCGCTCGCCGCAGCCGAACGACCGAGCGCA
GCGAGTCAGTGAGCGAGGAAGCGGAAGAGCGCCCAATACGCAAACCGCCTCTCCCCGCGCGTTGGCCGAT
TCATTAATGCAGCTGGCACGACAGGTTTCCCGACTGGAAAGCGGGCAGTGAGCGCAACGCAATTAATGTG
AGTTAGCTCACTCATTAGGCACCCCAGGCTTTACACTTTATGCTTCCGGCTCGTATGTTGTGTGGAATTG
TGAGCGGATAACAATTTCACACAGGAAACAGCTATGACCATGATTACGCCAAGCGCGCAATTAACCCTCA
CTAAAGGGAACAAAAGCTGGAGCTGCAAGCTTAATGTAGTCTTATGCAATACTCTTGTAGTCTTGCAACA
TGGTAACGATGAGTTAGCAACATGCCTTACAAGGAGAGAAAAAGCACCGTGCATGCCGATTGGTGGAAGT
AAGGTGGTACGATCGTGCCTTATTAGGAAGGCAACAGACGGGTCTGACATGGATTGGACGAACCACTGAA
TTGCCGCATTGCAGAGATATTGTATTTAAGTGCCTAGCTCGATACATAAACGGGTCTCTCTGGTTAGACC
AGATCTGAGCCTGGGAGCTCTCTGGCTAACTAGGGAACCCACTGCTTAAGCCTCAATAAAGCTTGCCTTG
AGTGCTTCAAGTAGTGTGTGCCCGTCTGTTGTGTGACTCTGGTAACTAGAGATCCCTCAGACCCTTTTAG
TCAGTGTGGAAAATCTCTAGCAGTGGCGCCCGAACAGGGACTTGAAAGCGAAAGGGAAACCAGAGGAGCT
CTCTCGACGCAGGACTCGGCTTGCTGAAGCGCGCACGGCAAGAGGCGAGGGGCGGCGACTGGTGAGTACG
CCAAAAATTTTGACTAGCGGAGGCTAGAAGGAGAGAGATGGGTGCGAGAGCGTCAGTATTAAGCGGGGGA
GAATTAGATCGCGATGGGAAAAAATTCGGTTAAGGCCAGGGGGAAAGAAAAAATATAAATTAAAACATAT
AGTATGGGCAAGCAGGGAGCTAGAACGATTCGCAGTTAATCCTGGCCTGTTAGAAACATCAGAAGGCTGT
AGACAAATACTGGGACAGCTACAACCATCCCTTCAGACAGGATCAGAAGAACTTAGATCATTATATAATA
CAGTAGCAACCCTCTATTGTGTGCATCAAAGGATAGAGATAAAAGACACCAAGGAAGCTTTAGACAAGAT
AGAGGAAGAGCAAAACAAAAGTAAGACCACCGCACAGCAAGCGGCCGCTGATCTTCAGACCTGGAGGAGG
AGATATGAGGGACAATTGGAGAAGTGAATTATATAAATATAAAGTAGTAAAAATTGAACCATTAGGAGTA
GCACCCACCAAGGCAAAGAGAAGAGTGGTGCAGAGAGAAAAAAGAGCAGTGGGAATAGGAGCTTTGTTCC
TTGGGTTCTTGGGAGCAGCAGGAAGCACTATGGGCGCAGCGTCAATGACGCTGACGGTACAGGCCAGACA
ATTATTGTCTGGTATAGTGCAGCAGCAGAACAATTTGCTGAGGGCTATTGAGGCGCAACAGCATCTGTTG
CAACTCACAGTCTGGGGCATCAAGCAGCTCCAGGCAAGAATCCTGGCTGTGGAAAGATACCTAAAGGATC
AACAGCTCCTGGGGATTTGGGGTTGCTCTGGAAAACTCATTTGCACCACTGCTGTGCCTTGGAATGCTAG
TTGGAGTAATAAATCTCTGGAACAGATTTGGAATCACACGACCTGGATGGAGTGGGACAGAGAAATTAAC
AATTACACAAGCTTAATACACTCCTTAATTGAAGAATCGCAAAACCAGCAAGAAAAGAATGAACAAGAAT
TATTGGAATTAGATAAATGGGCAAGTTTGTGGAATTGGTTTAACATAACAAATTGGCTGTGGTATATAAA
ATTATTCATAATGATAGTAGGAGGCTTGGTAGGTTTAAGAATAGTTTTTGCTGTACTTTCTATAGTGAAT
AGAGTTAGGCAGGGATATTCACCATTATCGTTTCAGACCCACCTCCCAACCCCGAGGGGACCCGACAGGC
CCGAAGGAATAGAAGAAGAAGGTGGAGAGAGAGACAGAGACAGATCCATTCGATTAGTGAACGGATCTCG
ACGGTATCGGTTTTAAAAGAAAAGGGGGGATTGGGGGGTACAGTGCAGGGGAAAGAATAGTAGACATAAT
AGCAACAGACATACAAACTAAAGAATTACAAAAACAAATTACAAAAATTCAAAATTTTATCGATAAGCTT
GGGAG
